>Addgene plasmid #65679 | pCNL-N1_TUBB5 | depositor partial sequence | sequence record 111650 | pCNL-N1
TAGTTATTAATAGTAATCAATTACGGGGTCATTAGTTCATAGCCCATATATGGAGTTCCGCGTTACATAA
CTTACGGTAAATGGCCCGCCTGGCTGACCGCCCAACGACCCCCGCCCATTGACGTCAATAATGACGTATG
TTCCCATAGTAACGCCAATAGGGACTTTCCATTGACGTCAATGGGTGGAGTATTTACGGTAAACTGCCCA
CTTGGCAGTACATCAAGTGTATCATATGCCAAGTACGCCCCCTATTGACGTCAATGACGGTAAATGGCCC
GCCTGGCATTATGCCCAGTACATGACCTTATGGGACTTTCCTACTTGGCAGTACATCTACGTATTAGTCA
TCGCTATTACCATGGTGATGCGGTTTTGGCAGTACATCAATGGGCGTGGATAGCGGTTTGACTCACGGGG
ATTTCCAAGTCTCCACCCCATTGACGTCAATGGGAGTTTGTTTTGGCACCAAAATCAACGGGACTTTCCA
AAATGTCGTAACAACTCCGCCCCATTGACGCAAATGGGCGGTAGGCGTGTACGGTGGGAGGTCTATATAA
GCAGAGCTGGTTTAGTGAACCGTCAGATCCGCTAGCGCTACCGGACTCAGATCTCGAGCTCAAGCTTCGA
ATTCTGCAGTCGACGGTACCGCGGGCCCGGGATCCACCGGTCGCCACCATGGTGAGCAAGGGCGAGGAGC
TGTTCACCGGGGTGGTGCCCATCCTGGTCGAGCTGGACGGCGACGTAAACGGCCACAAGTTCAGCGTGTC
CGGCGAGGGCGAGGGCGATGCCACCTACGGCAAGCTGACCCTGAAGTTCATCTGCACCACCGGCAAGCTG
CCCGTGCCCTGGCCCACCCTCGTGACCACCCTGTCCTGGGGCGTGCAGTGCTTCGCCCGCTACCCCGACC
ACATGAAGCAGCACGACTTCTTCAAGTCCGCCATGCCCGAAGGCTACGTCCAGGAGCGCACCATCTTCTT
CAAGGACGACGGCAACTACAAGACCCGCGCCGAGGTGAAGTTCGAGGGCGACACCCTGGTGAACCGCATC
GAGCTGAAGGGCATCGACTTCAAGGAGGACGGCAACATCCTGGGGCACAAGCTGGAGTACAACTACTTTA
GCGACAACGTCTATATCACCGCCGACAAGCAGAAGAACGGCATCAAGGCCAACTTCAAGATCCGCCACAA
CATCGAGGACGGCGGCGTGCAGCTCGCCGACCACTACCAGCAGAACACCCCCATCGGCGACGGCCCCGTG
CTGCTGCCCGACAACCACTACCTGAGCACCCAGTCCAAGCTGAGCAAAGACCCCAACGAGAAGCGCGATC
ACATGGTCCTGCTGGAGTTCGTGACCGCCGCCGGGGGTACCAAGGTGTACGACCCCGAGCAGAGGAAGAG
GATGATCACCGGCCCCCAGTGGTGGGCCAGGTGCAAGCAGATGAACGTGCTGGACAGCTTCATCAACTAC
TACGACAGCGAGAAGCACGCCGAGAACGCCGTGATCTTCCTGCACGGCAACGCCACTAGCAGCTACCTGT
GGAGGCACGTGGTGCCCCACATCGAGCCCGTGGCCAGGTGCATCATCCCCGATCTGATCGGCATGGGCAA
GAGCGGCAAGAGCGGCAACGGCAGCTACAGGCTGCTGGACCACTACAAGTACCTGACCGCCTGGTTCGAG
CTTCTGAACCTGCCCAAGAAGATCATCTTCGTGGGCCACGACTGGGGCGCCGCCCTGGCCTTCCACTACG
CCTACGAGCACCAGGACAGGATCAAGGCCATCGTGCACATGGAGAGCGTGGTGGACGTGATCGAGAGCTG
GGACGAGTGGCCAGACATCGAGGAGGACATCGCCCTGATCAAGAGCGAGGAGGGCGAGAAGATGGTGCTG
GAGAACAACTTCTTCGTGGAGACCGTGCTGCCCAGCAAGATCATGAGAAAGCTGGAGCCCGAGGAGTTCG
CCGCCTACCTGGAGCCCTTCAAGGAGAAGGGCGAGGTGAGAAGACCCACCCTGAGCTGGCCCAGAGAGAT
CCCCCTGGTGAAGGGCGGCAAGCCCGACGTGGTGCAGATCGTGAGAAACTACAACGCCTACCTGAGAGCC
AGCGACGACCTGCCCAAGCTGTTCATCGAGGGCGACCCCGGCTTCTTCAGCAACGCCATCGTGGAGGGCG
CCAAGAAGTTCCCCAACACCGAGTTCGTGAAGGTGAAGGGCCTGCACTTCCTCCAGGAGGACGCCCCCGA
CGAGATGGGCAAGTACATCAAGAGCTTCGTGGAGAGAGTGCTGAAGAACGAGCAGTAGGCGGCCGCGACT
CTAGATCATAATCAGCCATACCACATTTGTAGAGGTTTTACTTGCTTTAAAAAACCTCCCACACCTCCCC
CTGAACCTGAAACATAAAATGAATGCAATTGTTGTTGTTAACTTGTTTATTGCAGCTTATAATGGTTACA
AATAAAGCAATAGCATCACAAATTTCACAAATAAAGCATTTTTTTCACTGCATTCTAGTTGTGGTTTGTC
CAAACTCATCAATGTATCTTAAGGCGTAAATTGTAAGCGTTAATATTTTGTTAAAATTCGCGTTAAATTT
TTGTTAAATCAGCTCATTTTTTAACCAATAGGCCGAAATCGGCAAAATCCCTTATAAATCAAAAGAATAG
ACCGAGATAGGGT
[37 nt withheld, positions 2674-2710]
AAAGAACGTGGACTCCAACGTCAAAGG
[49 nt withheld, positions 2738-2786]
T
[91 nt withheld, positions 2788-2878]
G
[124 nt withheld, positions 2880-3003]
CAGGTGGCACTTTTCGGGGAAATGTGCGCGGAACCCCTATTTGTTTATTTTTCTAAATACATTCAAATAT
GTATCCGCTCATGAGACAATAACCCTGATAAATGCTTCAATAATATTGAAAAAGGAAGAGTCCTGAGGCG
GAAAGAACCAGCTGTGGAATGTGTGTCAGTTAGGGTGTGGAAAGTCCCCAGGCTCCCCAGCAGGCAGAAG
TATGCAAAGCATGCATCTCAATTAGTCAGCAACCAGGTGTGGAAAGTCCCCAGGCTCCCCAGCAGGCAGA
AGTATGCAAAGCATGCATCTCAATTAGTCAGCAACCATAGTCCCGCCCCTAACTCCGCCCATCCCGCCCC
TAACTCCGCCCAGTTCCGCCCATTCTCCGCCCCATGGCTGACTAATTTTTTTTATTTATGCAGAGGCCGA
GGCCGCCTCGGCCTCTGAGCTATTCCAGAAGTAGTGAGGAGGCTTTTTTGGAGGCCTAGGCTTTTGCAAA
GATCGATCAAGAGACAGGATGAGGATCGTTTCGCATGATTGAACAAGATGGATTGCACGCAGGTTCTCCG
GCCGCTTGGGTGGAGAGGCTATTCGGCTATGACTGGGCACAACAGACAATCGGCTGCTCTGATGCCGCCG
TGTTCCGGCTGTCAGCGCAGGGGCGCCCGGTTCTTTTTGTCAAGACCGACCTGTCCGGTGCCCTGAATGA
ACTGCAAGACGAGGCAGCGCGGCTATCGTGGCTGGCCACGACGGGCGTTCCTTGCGCAGCTGTGCTCGAC
GTTGTCACTGAAGCGGGAAGGGACTGGCTGCTATTGGGCGAAGTGCCGGGGCAGGATCTCCTGTCATCTC
ACCTTGCTCCTGCCGAGAAAGTATCCATCATGGCTGATGCAATGCGGCGGCTGCATACGCTTGATCCGGC
TACCTGCCCATTCGACCACCAAGCGAAACATCGCATCGAGCGAGCACGTACTCGGATGGAAGCCGGTCTT
GTCGATCAGGATGATCTGGACGAAGAGCATCAGGGGCTCGCGCCAGCCGAACTGTTCGCCAGGCTCAAGG
CGAGCATGCCCGACGGCGAGGATCTCGTCGTGACCCATGGCGATGCCTGCTTGCCGAATATCATGGTGGA
AAATGGCCGCTTTTCTGGATTCATCGACTGTGGCCGGCTGGGTGTGGCGGACCGCTATCAGGACATAGCG
TTGGCTACCCGTGATATTGCTGAAGAGCTTGGCGGCGAATGGGCTGACCGCTTCCTCGTGCTTTACGGTA
TCGCCGCTCCCGATTCGCAGCGCATCGCCTTCTATCGCCTTCTTGACGAGTTCTTCTGAGCGGGACTCTG
GGGTTCGAAATGACCGACCAAGCGACGCCCAACCTGCCATCACGAGATTTCGATTCCACCGCCGCCTTCT
ATGAAAGGTTGGGCTTCGGAATCGTTTTCCGGGACGCCGGCTGGATGATCCTCCAGCGCGGGGATCTCAT
GCTGGAGTTCTTCGCCCACCCTAGGGGGAGGCTAACTGAAACACGGAAGGAGACAATACCGGAAGGAACC
CGCGCTATGACGGCAATAAAAAGACAGAATAAAACGCACGGTGTTGGGTCGTTTGTTCATAAACGCGGGG
TTCGGTCCCAGGGCTGGCACTCTGTCGATACCCCACCGAGACCCCATTGGGGCCAATACGCCCGCGTTTC
TTCCTTTTCCCCACCCCACCCCCCAAGTTCGGGTGAAGGCCCAGGGCTCGCAGCCAACGTCGGGGCGGCA
GGCCCTGCCATAGCCTCAGGTTACTCATATATACTTTAGATTGATTTAAAACTTCATTTTTAATTTAAAA
GGATCTAGGTGAAGATCCTTTTTGATAATCTCATGACCAAAATCCCTTAACGTGAGTTTTCGTTCCACTG
AGCGTCAGACCCCGTAGAAAAGATCAAAGGATCTTCTTGAGATCCTTTTTTTCTGCGCGTAATCTGCTGC
TTGCAAACAAAAAAACCACCGCTACCAGCGGTGGTTTGTTTGCCGGATCAAGAGCTACCAACTCTTTTTC
CGAAGGTAACTGGCTTCAGCAGAGCGCAGATACCAAATACTGTCCTTCTAGTGTAGCCGTAGTTAGGCCA
CCACTTCAAGAACTCTGTAGCACCGCCTACATACCTCGCTCTGCTAATCCTGTTACCAGTGGCTGCTGCC
AGTGGCGATAAGTCGTGTCTTACCGGGTTGGACTCAAGACGATAGTTACCGGATAAGGCGCAGCGGTCGG
GCTGAACGGGGGGTTCGTGCACACAGCCCAGCTTGGAGCGAACGACCTACACCGAACTGAGATACCTACA
GCGTGAGCTATGAGAAAGCGCCACGCTTCCCGAAGGGAGAAAGGCGGACAGGTATCCGGTAAGCGGCAGG
GTCGGAACAGGAGAGCGCACGAGGGAGCTTCCAGGGGGAAACGCCTGGTATCTTTATAGTCCTGTCGGGT
TTCGCCACCTCTGACTTGAGCGTCGATTTTTGTGATGCTCGTCAGGGGGGCGGAGCCTATGGAAAAACGC
CAGCAACGCGGCCTTTTTACGGTTCCTGGCCTTTTGCTGGCCTTTTGCTCACATGTTCTTTCCTGCGTTA
TCCCCTGATTCTGTGGATAACCGTATTACCGCCATGCAT
