>Addgene plasmid #65679 | pCNL-N1_TUBB5 | addgene partial sequence | sequence record 116324 | CMV-F 5'-CGCAAATGGGCGGTAGGCGTG-3'
CTATATAAGCAGAGCTGGTTTAGTGAACCGTCAGATCCGCTAGCGCTACCGGACTCAGATCTCGAGCTCA
AGCTTCGAATTCCACCATGAGGGAAATCGTGCACATCCAGGCCGGACAGTGTGGCAACCAGATCGGTGCT
AAGTTCTGGGAGGTGATAAGCGATGAACATGGCATCGACCCCACCGGTACCTACCACGGTGACAGCGACC
TGCAGCTGGACCGAATCTCTGTGTACTATAATGAAGCCACAGGTGGCAAGTATGTCCCTCGAGCTATCTT
GGTGGATCTAGAACCTGGGACTATGGACTCCGTTCGCTCAGGTCCTTTTGGCCAGATCTTCAGACCAGAC
AACTTCGTTTTCGGTCAGTCTGGGGCAGGCAACAACTGGGCTAAAGGCCACTACACAGAGGGAGCTGAGT
TGGTTGACTCTGTCTTGGATGTGGTGCGGAAGGAGGCGGAGAGCTGTGATTGCCTGCAAGGCTTTCAGCT
GACCCACTCACTGGGTGGAGGCACTGGCTCTGGCATGGGCACCCTGCTCATCAGCAAGATCCGGGAAGAA
TATCCTGACCGTATCATGAATACCTTCAGTGTGGTGCCCTCGCCCAAAGTGTCTGATACCGTGGTCGAGC
CCTACAATGCCACCCTGTCTGTCCATCAGTTGGTTGAGAACACGGATGAGACCTACTGCATCGACAACGA
GGCCCTCTACGACATCTGCTTCCGTACCCTCAAGCTCACCACGCCAACCTACGGAGACCTGAACCATCTC
GTCTCGGCCACCATGAGCGGCGTCACCACCTGCCTCCGTTTCCCGGGCCAGCTTAATGCTGACCTTCGAA
AGCTGGCTGTCAACATGGTGCCATTCCCACGTCTCCACTTCTTCATGCCTGGCTTTGCCCCTCTCACCAG
CCGTGGAAGCCAGCAGTACCGGGCCCTCACTGTGCCTGAACTTACCCAGCAGGTCTTCGATGCCAAGAAC
ATGATGGCCGCCTGCGACCCGCGCCACGGCCGGTACCTCACAGTTGCCGCCGTCTTCCGTGGACGGATGT
CCATGAAGGAGGTGGATGAGCAGATGCTCAACGTGCA
