>Addgene plasmid #65679 | pCNL-N1_TUBB5 | addgene partial sequence | sequence record 116328 | GFP2(b) 5'-CTTGATGCCGTTCTTCTGCTTGT-3'
GACGTTGTCGCTAAAGTAGTTGTACTCCAGCTTGTGCCCCAGGATGTTGCCGTCCTCCTTGAAGTCGATG
CCCTTCAGCTCGATGCGGTTCACCAGGGTGTCGCCCTCGAACTTCACCTCGGCGCGGGTCTTGTAGTTGC
CGTCGTCCTTGAAGAAGATGGTGCGCTCCTGGACGTAGCCTTCGGGCATGGCGGACTTGAAGAAGTCGTG
CTGCTTCATGTGGTCGGGGTAGCGGGCGAAGCACTGCACGCCCCAGGACAGGGTGGTCACGAGGGTGGGC
CAGGGCACGGGCAGCTTGCCGGTGGTGCAGATGAACTTCAGGGTCAGCTTGCCGTAGGTGGCATCGCCCT
CGCCCTCGCCGGACACGCTGAACTTGTGGCCGTTTACGTCGCCGTCCAGCTCGACCAGGATGGGCACCAC
CCCGGTGAACAGCTCCTCGCCCTTGCTCACCATGGTGGCGACCGGTGGATCCCGGGCCCGCGGTACCGTC
GACTGGGCCTCCTCTTCTGCCTCCTCTCCGAAATCCTCTTCCTCTTCCGCGGTGGCATCCTGGTACTGCT
GGTACTCAGAGACGAGGTCGTTCATGTTGCTCTCAGCTTCGGTGAACTCCATCTCGTCCATGCCCTCACC
CGTATACCAGTGGAGGAAAGCCTTCCGGCGGAACATAGCCGTAAACTGCTCAGAGATGCGCTTGAAGAGC
TCCTGGATGGCTGTGCTGTTTCCAATGAAGGTGACTGCCATCTTGAGGCCACGCGGTGGGATGTCACAGA
CAGCTGTCTTGACATTGTTGGGGATCCATTCCACGAAGTAGCTGCTATTCTTGTTCTGCACGTTGAGCAT
CTGCTCATCCACCTCCTTCATGGACATCCGTCCACGGAAGACGGCGGCAACTGTGAGGTACCGGCCGTGG
CGCGGGTCGCAGGCGGCCATCATGTTCTTGGCATCGAAGACCTGCTGGGTAAGTTCAGGCACAGTGAGG
