[The description below was written by a language model from this plasmid's Addgene catalogue record.]
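Description:
pCNL-N1_TUBB5 is a mammalian expression plasmid of about 6.9 kb, built on the pCNL-N1 backbone, an N1-style fusion vector derived in part from pmTurquoise2-N1. It is propagated as a high-copy plasmid in E. coli under kanamycin selection. It also carries a neomycin resistance marker, so transfected mammalian cells can be selected with G418. No feature table accompanies the record, so the origin of replication, polyadenylation signals and the promoter driving the resistance cassette are not stated.

The insert is mouse beta-tubulin class V (TUBB5), roughly 1.3 kb, cloned between EcoRI and SalI sites that are both preserved. It sits downstream of the CMV promoter, which gives strong constitutive expression in mammalian cells. The tubulin coding sequence is fused in frame to CNL, which is supplied by the backbone and lies at the C terminus of the fusion protein. CNL is the cyan member of the Nano-lantern family named in the associated publication. These are bright luminescent probes that couple a luciferase to a fluorescent protein, so that energy from the luciferase reaction is transferred to the fluorescent protein and emitted at its characteristic colour. The pmTurquoise2 ancestry of the backbone is consistent with a cyan acceptor, although the record does not spell out the composition of the tag.

The fusion protein is intended to label microtubules with a cyan luminescent signal. This allows cytoskeletal structures to be imaged in mammalian cells without excitation light, and it can be combined with other Nano-lantern colour variants for multicolour luminescence imaging.
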