Addgene plasmid #65679: pCNL-N1_TUBB5
Purpose: Expresses beta-tubulin-CNL in mammalian cells
Depositing lab: Yasushi Okada. Depositing organization: RIKEN Quantitative Biology Center (QBiC). Publication: Expanded palette of Nano-lanterns for real-time multicolor luminescence imaging. Takai A, Nakano M, Saito K, Haruno R, Watanabe TM, Ohyanagi T, Jin T, Okada Y, Nagai T. Proc Natl Acad Sci U S A. 2015 Apr 7;112(14):4352-6. doi: 10.1073/pnas.1418468112. Epub 2015 Mar 23. PubMed 25831507.
Backbone
  Vector backbone: pCNL-N1
  Backbone manufacturer: Addgene #64304
  Backbone size w/o insert (bp): 5600
  Total vector size (bp): 6900
  Vector type: Mammalian Expression, Luciferase
  Selectable markers: Neomycin (select with G418)
Growth in bacteria
  Bacterial resistance: Kanamycin, 50 μg/mL
  Growth temperature: 37°C
  Growth strain: DH5alpha
  Copy number: High Copy
Gene/Insert
  Gene/Insert name: beta-tubulin class V (alt name: TUBB5)
  Species: M. musculus (mouse)
  Insert size (bp): 1300
  Promoter: CMV
  Tag / fusion protein: CNL (C terminal on backbone)
  Cloning method: Restriction Enzyme; 5′ cloning site EcoRI (not destroyed); 3′ cloning site SalI (not destroyed)
  Sequencing primers: 5′ CMV Forward; 3′ EGFP-N
Resource information
  A portion of this plasmid was derived from a plasmid made by: pmTurquoise2-N1 (gifted from Dr Dorus Gadella Lab)
Terms and licenses: Academic/Nonprofit Terms; Industry Terms: Not Available to Industry
How to cite: pCNL-N1_TUBB5 was a gift from Yasushi Okada (Addgene plasmid # 65679 ; http://n2t.net/addgene:65679 ; RRID:Addgene_65679)
